>Addgene plasmid #191054 | pEY51 | addgene full sequence | sequence record 376033 | Addgene NGS Result
TCACACAGGAAACAGCTATGACCATGATTACGCCAAGCTGTAAGTTTAAACATGATCTTACTAACTAACT
ATTCTCATTTAAATTTTCAGAGCTTAAAAATGGCTGAAATCACTCACAACGATGGATACGCTAACAACTT
GGAAATGAAATAAGCTTGCATGCCTGCAGGAATGAACAAATTGTGAAATTCATTTTTGATTGAATCTACT
AAAATTAAAGTCGTTGCATGTATCTTTATACAGTTTCTATTATCTGAAGTTTGTAGTCCGTCTGATAATG
GGACTTTTATTTCACTTTTTACCCCACATTTTGCTTTTTTTTTTAGACAGATACTACTGATAATAATTCT
CGCCCCATAACCAACATTAGTTTCATTGTTCTTCAAGAACCAATAAAATAGCAGCTGTTATGTAATAATG
TATTCACAGACAACTGATGGCTAGTGTTGTATGTGCACGTCAACTGCCATGTAGGTACTGAACATATAAT
GGTGTCGAGGTCGTCAATCTGAATTTCCAATGAGAATGTATTCGAGAACGATGCAACAAATTGGCCCGTT
TATGGTGGTGTCAGATTTTTAATTTTATTTTCTTCATTTTTTCATGTGTTTTATGTCTATTATCAAACAG
TAGCTTTTTGGCTCTTATCAGTCAAGCAAAAATATAATTATTTTTTGTTAAACCGTAGATTGTAGTTATC
TTATTTGAAATCACATGGTTTTTTGTGTCAGTAGGAATAGTTTTCAAATTGTTTTGTGACAACGAGGAAT
GAAAAAAGAAGAAATTACATAAATAAGATTTAAATCTCAATCTAAAAACATTTTTAGAACTTTTTCAAAG
ATATGTTGAATTCTGGCAACTTTAGGTAGTTTTAAATTTTCCACGAAATTTCAAATCAAATGTTAACCAG
TTGGTAATATTTGATCTAAAGTTCATACTAATCTGTAATTTTTTGGTGTAATGCAAAATATTAGAATTTT
AAAATTTTGAAATCAATTGTTAGAAAGCGTCTCCCTGTTTTGCATATTTTTGTCGTTTATTTTGTTGTTT
GTAGATTTGGGTAGATCTTCAGTTTATATGATCTTCGATTGTGCTATTTTCGGATTTTTATGGATAAAAA
TTACATCTTAAAACTCTCGGAATAAACTATCAAAATGAGGAGCGATGTGTTTTTTTTTAATTTTGCCCTG
CAGGTACCCGGAGTAGTTGGCGAAGATAGAAATGGTGTTATCTTATATAAATTCAGACTTTCTCTGTTAA
AATTTTAACCACCAAAAAATATAGAATTTATAAAAAGTTTCATTTTGAAATTTTATCTTTTGGGGCCATT
TCACTACCTTATCAGGAAGAAATGTGTTTCATCAGAAATTGAATTTTTCATCTTTTCAGAAAGTGTACCT
AATACCGTATCATGCTCATATTCACGTGAATAAGGCTTCTGCCCAGTTCTGTGATTCAAGGAAAACTACG
AAAAATGATCTCATTTTCTTTGTTTTATCACCGAGCTGGTGTGTCATCACACACAGTCTGTTTCTTGATA
AAAACGCGCAGAAGTTAGAGCATTCATTGTGATTTTGGGTCTTTAATTTCTGTAAAACAAATAAAGTGAC
AAGTTTATCATCTGCCTATTTTATCAGTTATATGCATGGTTAGTTGCAAATAAGGGAGTAGAAATTGACT
AAAACTCAAAATGAGCACTGAAACGAGGGGTTTTGTTAGTTGCGAAATAACAATTAATACAATCTGGTTG
ATTACTTTGTAAAAGGATAATAAAATATGCAAAACTTGGCGTATTCTGAGATTTCATTCCTAAAGACATT
TATCAAAACAAATGTTTTCTGCAATTTTCTAAATTCTTGGAATTCTGCCCAGCAGCCTCTAATATCGCGT
TTTACTTAGAAAATGACTTTTGGTTTCATTTTCTCATTTTCTGGCTTCTATTTTTCACAAATGCAAATAT
TTACATTTAAATTAGTACTTTCATTTCTACAAAGATCAAATTTAACATTATTGACAGGTTTACTGTTATC
TTGTGACAGTTCCGTACTGTCAATCAAAACGAAAATTAAAACTCATGAAATATCAATGAACATAAATTGA
AAAAAAAACCCAGTTGAAAGGAGAAAATAAGCGAAACACACCAACAACTGAGTAGTTACGCTCACAATTT
GGAAATGATTTTGAAAACTCTCTGGACTGCATTTCAATTTTTAACAAACAATGAATACATACTGATAGTT
TTTGTACTTCTCGGCATTCAGAGGCAACTTCCTGCCAACAACCTGGCAACTTATTTAGTGCCACTAAAAT
AAGTTGCCAAATTGTTGGCAGGAAGTTGCCTCCAAATGCCGAGTTGGAGCAAATGATTCGATATGATTTT
AAGGATACCTACGCATGCCTCCTGCCAAGACACGCACCCACCTACTGAAATGTCGCGGAATTTTACCTCC
CAAACTATAGATTGGGTGAAACTTCACTGTAAAAGCTTTTTTTAAGTAGTAGGCTGGCAGTAATGAAGAC
GTCCATACCATAATTTTTAATGTTGTATAGAAAATCTGAATTCTCAAGTATAACATTTTCCAATAATTAG
CATAGTCAGAAACTCTCCACCGCCGTTCCGTTCCTTTTTTTTGTAACTATGGAGTAATAGAACAAGATTA
TTCAAATTCAAATTTTTATAAAACTTTACAACGTCCTTTCCATATATTCTTCACACAACATTTGAAAAAA
CAACAAATTCATTCGAAATGCATTGCCCATAATGAATCGACCGAAAAACACAAGTGACCGTCAGGAGATC
GATAGAGAGAGCCCGTTCCAACTAGACAACTTTTTAGTGCTTATCCTTACACACACTTTCTAGCTTCATA
AGAAATGCATCTATTATCGTCACCATTTGGAGACACCAGTTTTAGCGCACATTAATAATCGATCAGGGTC
TAGAGACTCCTGTTGGATTGGCATGCCACGCCTACATGACATCTGGCTCTTGACGGGTGATTTGTTACAG
TGAGTAGCCACAATTTCGCGCATTTTCTTCTAAATTTCACTGTTATTTGTTCTTCTGATTTATTTCATTT
GAACTCCCGGGATTGGCCAAAGGACCCAAAGGTATGTTTCGAATGATACTAACATAACATAGAACATTTT
CAGGAGGACCCTTGCTTGGAGGGTACCGAGCTCAGAAAAAATGACCGCTCCAAAGAAGAAGCGCAAGGTT
CCAGTCGAGAAGATGACTGCCCCAAAAAAGAAACGTAAGGTCCCGCGGGTAAGTTTAAACAGTTCGGTAC
TAACTAACCATACATATTTAAATTTTCAGCGCGCTGTGTCAAAAGGAGAAGAGCTTATTAAGGAGAATAT
GCGTTCCAAGCTCTACCTCGAGGGATCCGTCAACGGACACCAATTCAAGTGCACCCACGAGGGAGAGGGA
AAGCCATACGAGGGAAAGCAAACCAACCGTATCAAGGTCGTCGAGGGAGGACCACTCCCATTCGCCTTCG
ACATCCTCGCCACCCACTTCATGTACGGATCCAAGGTAAGTTTAAACATATATATACTAACTAACCCTGA
TTATTTAAATTTTCAGGTCTTCATCAAGTACCCAGCCGACCTCCCAGACTACTTCAAGCAATCCTTCCCA
GAGGGATTCACCTGGGAGCGTGTCATGGTCTTCGAGGACGGAGGAGTCCTCACCGCCACCCAAGACACCT
CCCTCCAAGACGGAGAGCTCATCTACAACGTCAAGGTCCGTGGAGTCAACTTCCCAGCCAACGGACCAGT
CATGCAAAAGAAGACCCTCGGATGGGAGCCATCCACCGAGACCATGTACCCAGCCGACGGAGGACTCGAG
GGACGTTGCGACAAGGTAAGTTTAAACATGATTTTACTAACTAACTAATCTGATTTAAATTTTCAGGCCC
TCAAGCTCGTCGGAGGAGGACACCTCCACGTCAACTTCAAGACCACCTACAAGTCCAAGAAGCCAGTCAA
GATGCCAGGAGTCCACTACGTCGACCGTCGTCTCGAGCGTATCAAGGAGGCCGACAACGAGACCTACGTC
GAGCAATACGAGCACGCCGTCGCCCGTTACTCCAACCTCGGAGGAGGAATGGACGAGCTCTACAAGCCTA
GGATACCGGTGGGTGAAGACCCACCAAAGCCATCTGCCAAGGGAGCCAAGAAGGCCGCCAAGACCGTTAC
GAAGCCAAAGGACGGAAAGAAGAGACGTCATGCCCGTAAGGAATCATACTCCGTCTACATCTACCGTGTC
CTCAAGCAAGTTCATCCAGACACTGGAGTTTCCTCCAAAGCCATGTCTATCATGAACTCTTTTGTCAACG
ATGTCTTCGAGCGTATTGCTGCTGAAGCATCCCGTCTTGCTCACTACAACAAGCGTTCCACAATCTCATC
CCGCGAAATTCAGACCGCTGTCCGTCTGATCCTTCCAGGAGAGCTTGCCAAGCACGCCGTGTCTGAGGGA
ACCAAGGCCGTTACCAAGTACACTTCCAGCAAGGAGGGACGTGGATCCCTCCTCACCTGCGGAGACGTCG
AGGAGAACCCAGGACCAATGACCGCTCCAAAGAAGAAGCGCAAGGTTCCAGTCGAGAAGATGACTGCCCC
AAAAAAGAAACGTAAGGTCCCGCGGATGTCAGAGCTTATTAAGGAGAATATGCATATGAAACTGTACATG
GAAGGAACCGTGGACAACCATCACTTTAAGTGCACTTCGGAGGGGGAAGGCAAACCGTACGAGGGCACCC
AGACCATGCGAATCAAGGTGGTCGAGGGAGGCCCACTGCCCTTCGCCTTCGACATTCTGGTAAGTTTAAA
CATATATATACTAACTAACCCTGATTATTTAAATTTTCAGGCTACTAGCTTCCTGTACGGCAGCAAGACT
TTTATTAATCACACCCAGGGCATCCCGGACTTCTTCAAACAGTCGTTCCCTGAGGGCTTCACATGGGAGC
GTGTGACCACATACGAAGACGGTGGCGTTCTCACCGCTACCCAGGACACCAGCCTCCAGGACGGTTGCCT
CATATATAATGTGGTAAGTTTAAACAGTTCGGTACTAACTAACCATACATATTTAAATTTTCAGAAGATC
CGGGGAGTAAACTTCACATCCAATGGTCCGGTTATGCAGAAGAAAACACTCGGCTGGGAGGCCTTCACCG
AGACGCTGTATCCGGCTGACGGAGGCCTGGAAGGTCGAAACGACATGGCCCTGAAGCTCGTCGGCGGTAG
CCATCTCATCGCAAACGCTAAGACCACATATAGATCCAAGAAACCGGTAAGTTTAAACATGATTTTACTA
ACTAACTAATCTGATTTAAATTTTCAGGCTAAGAACCTTAAAATGCCGGGAGTCTACTATGTTGACTACA
GACTGGAACGGATCAAGGAGGCCAACAACGAGACCTACGTCGAGCAGCACGAGGTTGCAGTTGCCAGATA
CTGCGACCTCCCGAGCAAACTGGGTCACAAGCTTAATCCTAGGATACCGGTGGGTGAAGACCCACCAAAG
CCATCTGCCAAGGGAGCCAAGAAGGCCGCCAAGACCGTTACGAAGCCAAAGGACGGAAAGAAGAGACGTC
ATGCCCGTAAGGAATCATACTCCGTCTACATCTACCGTGTCCTCAAGCAAGTTCATCCAGACACTGGAGT
TTCCTCCAAAGCCATGTCTATCATGAACTCTTTTGTCAACGATGTCTTCGAGCGTATTGCTGCTGAAGCA
TCCCGTCTTGCTCACTACAACAAGCGTTCCACAATCTCATCCCGCGAAATTCAGACCGCTGTCCGTCTGA
TCCTTCCAGGAGAGCTTGCCAAGCACGCCGTGTCTGAGGGAACCAAGGCCGTTACCAAGTACACTTCCAG
CAAGTAGGAATTCCAACTGAGCGCCGGTCGCTACCATTACCAACTTGTCTGGTGTCAAAAATAATAGGGG
CCGCTGTCATCAGAGTAAGTTTAAACTGAGTTCTACTAACTAACGAGTAATATTTAAATTTTCAGCATCT
CGCGCCCGTGCCTCTGACTTCTAAGTCCAATTACTCTTCAACATCCCTACATGCTCTTTCTCCCTGTGCT
CCCACCCCCTATTTTTGTTATTATCAAAAAACTTCTCTTAATTTCTTTGTTTTTTAGCTTCTTTTAAGTC
ACCTCTAACAATGAAATTGTGTAGATTCAAAAATAGAATTAATTCGTAATAAAAAGTCGAAAAAAATTGT
GCTCCCTCCCCCCATTAATAATAATTCTATCCCAAAATCTACACAATGTTCTGTGTACACTTCTTATGTT
TTTTACTTCTGATAAATTTTTTTGAAACATCATAGAAAAAACCGCACACAAAATACCTTATCATATGTTA
CGTTTCAGTTTATGACCGCAATTTTTATTTCTTCGCACGTCTGGGCCTCTCATGACGTCAAATCATGCTC
ATCGTGAAAAAGTTTTGGAGTATTTTTGGAATTTTTCAATCAAGTGAAAGTTTATGAAATTAATTTTCCT
GCTTTTGCTTTTTGGGGTTTCCCCTATTGTTTGTCAAGATTTCGAGGACGGCGTTTTTCTTGCTAAAATC
ACAAGTATTGATGAGCACGATGCAAGAAAGATCGGAAGAAGGTTTGGGTTTGAGGCTCAGTGGAAGGTGA
GTAGAAGTTGATAATTTGAAAGTGGAGTAGTGTCTATGGGGTTTTTGCCTTAAATGACAGAATACATTCC
CAATATACCAAACATAACTGTTTCCTACTAGTCGGCCGTACGGGCCCTTTCGTCTCGCGCGTTTCGGTGA
TGACGGTGAAAACCTCTGACACATGCAGCTCCCGGAGACGGTCACAGCTTGTCTGTAAGCGGATGCCGGG
AGCAGACAAGCCCGTCAGGGCGCGTCAGCGGGTGTTGGCGGGTGTCGGGGCTGGCTTAACTATGCGGCAT
CAGAGCAGATTGTACTGAGAGTGCACCATATGCGGTGTGAAATACCGCACAGATGCGTAAGGAGAAAATA
CCGCATCAGGCGGCCTTAAGGGCCTCGTGATACGCCTATTTTTATAGGTTAATGTCATGATAATAATGGT
TTCTTAGACGTCAGGTGGCACTTTTCGGGGAAATGTGCGCGGAACCCCTATTTGTTTATTTTTCTAAATA
CATTCAAATATGTATCCGCTCATGAGACAATAACCCTGATAAATGCTTCAATAATATTGAAAAAGGAAGA
GTATGAGTATTCAACATTTCCGTGTCGCCCTTATTCCCTTTTTTGCGGCATTTTGCCTTCCTGTTTTTGC
TCACCCAGAAACGCTGGTGAAAGTAAAAGATGCTGAAGATCAGTTGGGTGCACGAGTGGGTTACATCGAA
CTGGATCTCAACAGCGGTAAGATCCTTGAGAGTTTTCGCCCCGAAGAACGTTTTCCAATGATGAGCACTT
TTAAAGTTCTGCTATGTGGCGCGGTATTATCCCGTATTGACGCCGGGCAAGAGCAACTCGGTCGCCGCAT
ACACTATTCTCAGAATGACTTGGTTGAGTACTCACCAGTCACAGAAAAGCATCTTACGGATGGCATGACA
GTAAGAGAATTATGCAGTGCTGCCATAACCATGAGTGATAACACTGCGGCCAACTTACTTCTGACAACGA
TCGGAGGACCGAAGGAGCTAACCGCTTTTTTGCACAACATGGGGGATCATGTAACTCGCCTTGATCGTTG
GGAACCGGAGCTGAATGAAGCCATACCAAACGACGAGCGTGACACCACGATGCCTGTAGCAATGGCAACA
ACGTTGCGCAAACTATTAACTGGCGAACTACTTACTCTAGCTTCCCGGCAACAATTAATAGACTGGATGG
AGGCGGATAAAGTTGCAGGACCACTTCTGCGCTCGGCCCTTCCGGCTGGCTGGTTTATTGCTGATAAATC
TGGAGCCGGTGAGCGTGGGTCTCGCGGTATCATTGCAGCACTGGGGCCAGATGGTAAGCCCTCCCGTATC
GTAGTTATCTACACGACGGGGAGTCAGGCAACTATGGATGAACGAAATAGACAGATCGCTGAGATAGGTG
CCTCACTGATTAAGCATTGGTAACTGTCAGACCAAGTTTACTCATATATACTTTAGATTGATTTAAAACT
TCATTTTTAATTTAAAAGGATCTAGGTGAAGATCCTTTTTGATAATCTCATGACCAAAATCCCTTAACGT
GAGTTTTCGTTCCACTGAGCGTCAGACCCCGTAGAAAAGATCAAAGGATCTTCTTGAGATCCTTTTTTTC
TGCGCGTAATCTGCTGCTTGCAAACAAAAAAACCACCGCTACCAGCGGTGGTTTGTTTGCCGGATCAAGA
GCTACCAACTCTTTTTCCGAAGGTAACTGGCTTCAGCAGAGCGCAGATACCAAATACTGTTCTTCTAGTG
TAGCCGTAGTTAGGCCACCACTTCAAGAACTCTGTAGCACCGCCTACATACCTCGCTCTGCTAATCCTGT
TACCAGTGGCTGCTGCCAGTGGCGATAAGTCGTGTCTTACCGGGTTGGACTCAAGACGATAGTTACCGGA
TAAGGCGCAGCGGTCGGGCTGAACGGGGGGTTCGTGCACACAGCCCAGCTTGGAGCGAACGACCTACACC
GAACTGAGATACCTACAGCGTGAGCTATGAGAAAGCGCCACGCTTCCCGAAGGGAGAAAGGCGGACAGGT
ATCCGGTAAGCGGCAGGGTCGGAACAGGAGAGCGCACGAGGGAGCTTCCAGGGGGAAACGCCTGGTATCT
TTATAGTCCTGTCGGGTTTCGCCACCTCTGACTTGAGCGTCGATTTTTGTGATGCTCGTCAGGGGGGCGG
AGCCTATGGAAAAACGCCAGCAACGCGGCCTTTTTACGGTTCCTGGCCTTTTGCTGGCCTTTTGCTCACA
TGTTCTTTCCTGCGTTATCCCCTGATTCTGTGGATAACCGTATTACCGCCTTTGAGTGAGCTGATACCGC
TCGCCGCAGCCGAACGACCGAGCGCAGCGAGTCAGTGAGCGAGGAAGCGGAAGAGCGCCCAATACGCAAA
CCGCCTCTCCCCGCGCGTTGGCCGATTCATTAATGCAGCTGGCACGACAGGTTTCCCGACTGGAAAGCGG
GCAGTGAGCGCAACGCAATTAATGTGAGTTAGCTCACTCATTAGGCACCCCAGGCTTTACACTTTATGCT
TCCGGCTCGTATGTTGTGTGGAATTGTGAGCGGATAACAATT
Features (pLannotate 1.2.2; 17 found; start..end, strand, type, name):
    152..170     -  misc_feature   MCS (fragment): pUC18/19 multiple cloning site
    577..598     -  CDS            UGI (fragment): uracil-DNA glycosylase inhibitor from a Bacillus subtilis bacteriophage (Mol et al., 1995)
   3268..3319    +  CDS            mEGFP (fragment): monomeric enhanced GFP, optimized with synthetic introns for expression in C. elegans
   3326..4126    +  CDS            CyOFP1: CyOFP1 is a basic (constitutively fluorescent) long stokes shift fluorescent protein published in 2016, derived from Entacmaea quadricolor. It is reported to be a very rapidly-maturing monomer with moderate acid sensitivity.
   4151..4513    +  CDS            his-11: H2B1_CAEEL - Experimental evidence at protein level: Swiss-Prot protein existence level 1. Core component of nucleosome. Nucleosomes wrap and compact DNA into chromatin, limiting DNA accessibility to the cellular machineries which require DNA as a template. Histones thereby play a central role in transcription regulation, DNA repair, DNA replication and chromosomal stability. DNA accessibility is regulated via a complex set of post-translational modifications of histones, also called histone code, and nucleosome remodeling. From Caenorhabditis elegans.
   4652..5497    +  CDS            mTagBFP2: mTagBFP2 is a basic (constitutively fluorescent) blue fluorescent protein published in 2011, derived from Entacmaea quadricolor. It is reported to be a very rapidly-maturing monomer with very low acid sensitivity.
   5522..5884    +  CDS            his-11: H2B1_CAEEL - Experimental evidence at protein level: Swiss-Prot protein existence level 1. Core component of nucleosome. Nucleosomes wrap and compact DNA into chromatin, limiting DNA accessibility to the cellular machineries which require DNA as a template. Histones thereby play a central role in transcription regulation, DNA repair, DNA replication and chromosomal stability. DNA accessibility is regulated via a complex set of post-translational modifications of histones, also called histone code, and nucleosome remodeling. From Caenorhabditis elegans.
   6494..6646    +  CDS            aex-5 (fragment): AEX5_CAEEL - Also known as kpc-3 From Caenorhabditis elegans.
   6774..6809    +  CDS            rop (fragment): Rop protein, which maintains plasmids at low copy number; rop
   6911..7010    +  misc_feature   bom (fragment): basis of mobility region from pBR322
   7108..7212    +  promoter       AmpR promoter: bla
   7213..8073    +  CDS            AmpR: β-lactamase; bla; confers resistance to ampicillin, carbenicillin, and related antibiotics
   8244..8832    +  rep_origin     ori: high-copy-number ColE1/pMB1/pBR322/pUC origin of replication
   9015..9107    +  CDS            lacI (fragment): lac repressor; lacI; The lac repressor binds to the lac operator to inhibit transcription in E. coli. This inhibition can be relieved by adding lactose or isopropyl-β-D-thiogalactopyranoside (IPTG).
   9120..9141    +  protein_bind   CAP binding site: CAP binding activates transcription in the presence of cAMP. E. coli catabolite activator protein
   9156..9186    +  promoter       lac promoter: promoter for the E. coli lac operon
   9194..9210    +  protein_bind   lac operator: The lac repressor binds to the lac operator to inhibit transcription in E. coli. This inhibition can be relieved by adding lactose or isopropyl-β-D-thiogalactopyranoside (IPTG). lac repressor encoded by lacI
