[The description below was written by a language model from this plasmid's Addgene catalogue record and pLannotate feature annotations shown in this document.]
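Description:
pEY51 is a C. elegans expression plasmid built on the pPD95.62 worm vector backbone and assembled by Gibson cloning. It was made as one of the fluorescent neural reporters associated with the NeuroPAL multicolor atlas for whole-brain neuronal identification. In E. coli it replicates from a high-copy ColE1/pUC-type origin and is selected with ampicillin through the bla (AmpR) gene and its promoter. Remnants of pUC/pBR322 sequence are also annotated: fragments of rop, bom and lacI, plus a CAP binding site, lac promoter and operator, and part of the multiple cloning site. These are backbone carry-over and not functional parts of the reporter.

The catalogued insert is mec-3 from C. elegans, and the stated purpose indicates that mec-3 regulatory sequence drives the reporters. The feature table does not annotate this promoter. A stretch of roughly 2.7 kb upstream of the fluorescent protein genes is unannotated and is presumably where it lies. Downstream are two coding units in the same orientation: CyOFP1, a long Stokes shift orange fluorescent protein, followed by a his-11 (histone H2B) sequence, and then mTagBFP2, a blue fluorescent protein, followed by a second his-11 copy. Placing H2B after each fluorophore is consistent with chromatin tethering, which would give the nuclear-localized signal described in the record. The record does not state how the two units are linked for co-expression across the short gap between them, and no 3' UTR is annotated. The short matches to mEGFP, UGI and aex-5 are probably incidental matches or small backbone-derived segments. The construct labels mec-3-expressing neurons with a defined two-color nuclear signature; the record refers to the NeuroPAL publication for the expression pattern.
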