Addgene plasmid #191054: pEY51
Purpose: mec-3 fluorescent neural reporter driving nuclear CyOFP1 and mTagBFP2 expression (refer to NeuroPAL paper for expression)
Depositing lab: Oliver Hobert & Eviatar Yemini. Depositing organization: Columbia University. Publication: NeuroPAL: A Multicolor Atlas for Whole-Brain Neuronal Identification in C. elegans. Yemini E, Lin A, Nejatbakhsh A, Varol E, Sun R, Mena GE, Samuel ADT, Paninski L, Venkatachalam V, Hobert O. Cell. 2021 Jan 7;184(1):272-288.e11. doi: 10.1016/j.cell.2020.12.012. Epub 2020 Dec 29. PubMed 33378642.
Backbone
  Vector backbone: pPD95.62
  Vector type: Worm Expression
Growth in bacteria
  Bacterial resistance: Ampicillin, 100 μg/mL
  Growth temperature: 37°C
  Growth strain: DH5alpha
  Copy number: Unknown
Gene/Insert
  Gene/Insert name: mec-3
  Species: C. elegans (nematode)
  Mutation: None
  Entrez Gene: mec-3 (a.k.a. CELE_F01D4.6)
  Cloning method: Gibson Cloning
Terms and licenses: Academic/Nonprofit Terms; Industry Terms: Not Available to Industry
How to cite: pEY51 was a gift from Oliver Hobert & Eviatar Yemini (Addgene plasmid # 191054 ; http://n2t.net/addgene:191054 ; RRID:Addgene_191054)
